Addgene plasmid #203315: hBCAM-B3
Purpose: Overexpression of BCAM-MCAM chimeras
Depositing lab: William Hahn. Depositing organization: Dana-Farber Cancer Institute. Publication: Discovery of antibodies and cognate surface targets for ovarian cancer by surface profiling. Schrofelbauer B, Kimes PK, Hauke P, Reid CE, Shao K, Hill SJ, Irizarry R, Hahn WC. Proc Natl Acad Sci U S A. 2023 Jan 3;120(1):e2206751120. doi: 10.1073/pnas.2206751120. Epub 2022 Dec 27. PubMed 36574667.
Backbone
  Vector backbone: pCMV6
  Vector type: Mammalian Expression
Growth in bacteria
  Bacterial resistance: Ampicillin, 100 μg/mL
  Growth temperature: 37°C
  Growth strain: DH5alpha
  Copy number: High Copy
Gene/Insert
  Gene/Insert name: hMUC18/hBCAM
  Species: H. sapiens (human)
  Mutation: IgG V1-C1 of hBCAM fused to Ig like C2-C3 of hMUC18
  Tag / fusion protein: Flag (DYKDDDK) (C terminal on insert)
  Cloning method: Gibson Cloning
Resource information
  A portion of this plasmid was derived from a plasmid made by: Origene
Terms and licenses: Academic/Nonprofit Terms; Industry Terms: Not Available to Industry
How to cite: hBCAM-B3 was a gift from William Hahn (Addgene plasmid # 203315 ; http://n2t.net/addgene:203315 ; RRID:Addgene_203315)
