[The description below was written by a language model from this plasmid's Addgene catalogue record and pLannotate feature annotations shown in this document.]
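Description:
hBCAM-B3 is a mammalian expression plasmid built on the pCMV6 backbone and used to overexpress a chimeric human cell-surface protein combining parts of BCAM and MCAM (MUC18). According to the catalogue entry, the insert fuses the immunoglobulin-like V1 to C1 domains of human BCAM to the Ig-like C2 to C3 region of human MUC18, with a C-terminal Flag epitope, and was assembled by Gibson cloning. The automated annotation labels the whole open reading frame of about 2 kb simply as BCAM and does not resolve a separate MUC18 segment, so the domain boundaries of the chimera cannot be read from the feature table. A short match to a FLAG tag lies downstream of the annotated coding region, consistent with the recorded C-terminal tag.

Expression is driven by the human cytomegalovirus immediate early enhancer and promoter and terminated by the bovine growth hormone polyadenylation signal. T7 and SP6 promoters flank the insert and can serve for in vitro transcription or as sequencing primer sites. A small fragment annotated as a truncated HIV-1 LTR just after the CMV promoter is probably an incidental sequence match, since nothing else suggests a lentiviral vector. A second cassette, consisting of the SV40 early promoter, the neomycin phosphotransferase gene and the SV40 poly(A) signal, allows G418 selection of stably transfected mammalian cells. In E. coli the plasmid replicates from a high-copy ColE1/pUC-type origin and is selected with ampicillin through β-lactamase. An f1 origin is also present. The construct belongs to a set of BCAM-MCAM domain-swap chimeras, and the associated work concerned antibodies and their cognate surface targets in ovarian cancer.
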