Features (pLannotate 1.2.2; 22 found; start..end, strand, type, name):
     18..347     +  promoter       SV40 promoter: SV40 enhancer and early promoter
    414..1205    +  CDS            neo: KKA2_KLEPN - Also known as kan, nptII. Experimental evidence at protein level: Swiss-Prot protein existence level 1. Resistance to kanamycin, neomycin, paromomycin, ribostamycin, butirosin and gentamicin B. From Klebsiella pneumoniae.
   1229..1387    +  CDS            ble (fragment): BLE_KLEPN - Experimental evidence at protein level: Swiss-Prot protein existence level 1. Binding protein with a strong affinity to the bleomycin family of antibiotics. Binds to CL990; an antimitotic-antibiotic compound. From Klebsiella pneumoniae.
   1382..1503    +  polyA_signal   SV40 poly(A) signal: SV40 polyadenylation signal
   1576..1592    -  protein_bind   lac operator: The lac repressor binds to the lac operator to inhibit transcription in E. coli. This inhibition can be relieved by adding lactose or isopropyl-β-D-thiogalactopyranoside (IPTG). lac repressor encoded by lacI
   1600..1630    -  promoter       lac promoter: promoter for the E. coli lac operon
   1645..1666    -  protein_bind   CAP binding site: CAP binding activates transcription in the presence of cAMP. E. coli catabolite activator protein
   1679..1771    -  CDS            lacI (fragment): lac repressor; lacI; The lac repressor binds to the lac operator to inhibit transcription in E. coli. This inhibition can be relieved by adding lactose or isopropyl-β-D-thiogalactopyranoside (IPTG).
   1954..2542    -  rep_origin     ori: high-copy-number ColE1/pMB1/pBR322/pUC origin of replication
   2713..3573    -  CDS            AmpR: β-lactamase; bla; confers resistance to ampicillin, carbenicillin, and related antibiotics
   3574..3678    -  promoter       AmpR promoter: bla
   3737..3789    -  misc_feature   bom (fragment): basis of mobility region from pBR322
   3944..4323    +  enhancer       CMV enhancer: human cytomegalovirus immediate early enhancer
   4324..4527    +  promoter       CMV promoter: human cytomegalovirus (CMV) immediate early promoter
   4523..4556    +  LTR            5' LTR (truncated) (fragment): truncated 5' long terminal repeat (LTR) from HIV-1
   4572..4590    +  promoter       T7 promoter: promoter for bacteriophage T7 RNA polymerase
   4653..6632    +  CDS            BCAM: BCAM_HUMAN - Also known as LU, MSK19. Experimental evidence at protein level: Swiss-Prot protein existence level 1. Laminin alpha-5 receptor. May mediate intracellular signaling. From Homo sapiens (Human).
   6741..6765    +  CDS            3xFLAG (fragment): three tandem FLAG® epitope tags
   6799..6817    -  promoter       SP6 promoter: promoter for bacteriophage SP6 RNA polymerase
   6843..7067    +  polyA_signal   bGH poly(A) signal: bovine growth hormone polyadenylation signal
   7071..7092    +  promoter       SV40 promoter (fragment): SV40 enhancer and early promoter
   7113..4       +  rep_origin     f1 ori (across the origin) (sequence partly withheld): f1 bacteriophage origin of replication; arrow indicates direction of (+) strand synthesis
>Addgene plasmid #203315 | hBCAM-B3 | addgene full sequence | sequence record 400864 | Addgene NGS Result
AATTAATTCTGTGGAATGTGTGTCAGTTAGGGTGTGGAAAGTCCCCAGGCTCCCCAGCAGGCAGAAGTAT
GCAAAGCATGCATCTCAATTAGTCAGCAACCAGGTGTGGAAAGTCCCCAGGCTCCCCAGCAGGCAGAAGT
ATGCAAAGCATGCATCTCAATTAGTCAGCAACCATAGTCCCGCCCCTAACTCCGCCCATCCCGCCCCTAA
CTCCGCCCAGTTCCGCCCATTCTCCGCCCCATGGCTGACTAATTTTTTTTATTTATGCAGAGGCCGAGGC
CGCCTCTGCCTCTGAGCTATTCCAGAAGTAGTGAGGAGGCTTTTTTGGAGGCCTAGGCTTTTGCAAAAAG
CTCCCGGGAGCTTGTATATCCATTTTCGGATCTGATCAAGAGACAGGATGAGGATCGTTTCGCATGATTG
AACAAGATGGATTGCACGCAGGTTCTCCGGCCGCTTGGGTGGAGAGGCTATTCGGCTATGACTGGGCACA
ACAGACAATCGGCTGCTCTGATGCCGCCGTGTTCCGGCTGTCAGCGCAGGGGCGCCCGGTTCTTTTTGTC
AAGACCGACCTGTCCGGTGCCCTGAATGAACTGCAGGACGAGGCAGCGCGGCTATCGTGGCTGGCCACGA
CGGGCGTTCCTTGCGCAGCTGTGCTCGACGTTGTCACTGAAGCGGGAAGGGACTGGCTGCTATTGGGCGA
AGTGCCGGGGCAGGATCTCCTGTCATCTCACCTTGCTCCTGCCGAGAAAGTATCCATCATGGCTGATGCA
ATGCGGCGGCTGCATACGCTTGATCCGGCTACCTGCCCATTCGACCACCAAGCGAAACATCGCATCGAGC
GAGCACGTACTCGGATGGAAGCCGGTCTTGTCGATCAGGATGATCTGGACGAAGAGCATCAGGGGCTCGC
GCCAGCCGAACTGTTCGCCAGGCTCAAGGCGCGCATGCCCGACGGCGAGGATCTCGTCGTGACCCATGGC
GATGCCTGCTTGCCGAATATCATGGTGGAAAATGGCCGCTTTTCTGGATTCATCGACTGTGGCCGGCTGG
GTGTGGCGGACCGCTATCAGGACATAGCGTTGGCTACCCGTGATATTGCTGAAGAGCTTGGCGGCGAATG
GGCTGACCGCTTCCTCGTGCTTTACGGTATCGCCGCTCCCGATTCGCAGCGCATCGCCTTCTATCGCCTT
CTTGACGAGTTCTTCTGAGCGGGACTCTGGGGTTCGAAATGACCGACCAAGCGACGCCCAACCTGCCATC
ACGAGATTTCGATTCCACCGCCGCCTTCTATGAAAGGTTGGGCTTCGGAATCGTTTTCCGGGACGCCGGC
TGGATGATCCTCCAGCGCGGGGATCTCATGCTGGAGTTCTTCGCCCACCCCAACTTGTTTATTGCAGCTT
ATAATGGTTACAAATAAAGCAATAGCATCACAAATTTCACAAATAAAGCATTTTTTTCACTGCATTCTAG
TTGTGGTTTGTCCAAACTCATCAATGTATCTTATCATGTCTGTATACCGTCGACCTCTAGCTAGAGCTTG
GCGTAATCATGGTCATAGCTGTTTCCTGTGTGAAATTGTTATCCGCTCACAATTCCACACAACATACGAG
CCGGAAGCATAAAGTGTAAAGCCTGGGGTGCCTAATGAGTGAGCTAACTCACATTAATTGCGTTGCGCTC
ACTGCCCGCTTTCCAGTCGGGAAACCTGTCGTGCCAGCTGCATTAATGAATCGGCCAACGCGCGGGGAGA
GGCGGTTTGCGTATTGGGCGCTCTTCCGCTTCCTCGCTCACTGACTCGCTGCGCTCGGTCGTTCGGCTGC
GGCGAGCGGTATCAGCTCACTCAAAGGCGGTAATACGGTTATCCACAGAATCAGGGGATAACGCAGGAAA
GAACATGTGAGCAAAAGGCCAGCAAAAGGCCAGGAACCGTAAAAAGGCCGCGTTGCTGGCGTTTTTCCAT
AGGCTCCGCCCCCCTGACGAGCATCACAAAAATCGACGCTCAAGTCAGAGGTGGCGAAACCCGACAGGAC
TATAAAGATACCAGGCGTTTCCCCCTGGAAGCTCCCTCGTGCGCTCTCCTGTTCCGACCCTGCCGCTTAC
CGGATACCTGTCCGCCTTTCTCCCTTCGGGAAGCGTGGCGCTTTCTCATAGCTCACGCTGTAGGTATCTC
AGTTCGGTGTAGGTCGTTCGCTCCAAGCTGGGCTGTGTGCACGAACCCCCCGTTCAGCCCGACCGCTGCG
CCTTATCCGGTAACTATCGTCTTGAGTCCAACCCGGTAAGACACGACTTATCGCCACTGGCAGCAGCCAC
TGGTAACAGGATTAGCAGAGCGAGGTATGTAGGCGGTGCTACAGAGTTCTTGAAGTGGTGGCCTAACTAC
GGCTACACTAGAAGAACAGTATTTGGTATCTGCGCTCTGCTGAAGCCAGTTACCTTCGGAAAAAGAGTTG
GTAGCTCTTGATCCGGCAAACAAACCACCGCTGGTAGCGGTGGTTTTTTTGTTTGCAAGCAGCAGATTAC
GCGCAGAAAAAAAGGATCTCAAGAAGATCCTTTGATCTTTTCTACGGGGTCTGACGCTCAGTGGAACGAA
AACTCACGTTAAGGGATTTTGGTCATGAGATTATCAAAAAGGATCTTCACCTAGATCCTTTTAAATTAAA
AATGAAGTTTTAAATCAATCTAAAGTATATATGAGTAAACTTGGTCTGACAGTTACCAATGCTTAATCAG
TGAGGCACCTATCTCAGCGATCTGTCTATTTCGTTCATCCATAGTTGCCTGACTCCCCGTCGTGTAGATA
ACTACGATACGGGAGGGCTTACCATCTGGCCCCAGTGCTGCAATGATACCGCGAGACCCACGCTCACCGG
CTCCAGATTTATCAGCAATAAACCAGCCAGCCGGAAGGGCCGAGCGCAGAAGTGGTCCTGCAACTTTATC
CGCCTCCATCCAGTCTATTAATTGTTGCCGGGAAGCTAGAGTAAGTAGTTCGCCAGTTAATAGTTTGCGC
AACGTTGTTGCCATTGCTACAGGCATCGTGGTGTCACGCTCGTCGTTTGGTATGGCTTCATTCAGCTCCG
GTTCCCAACGATCAAGGCGAGTTACATGATCCCCCATGTTGTGCAAAAAAGCGGTTAGCTCCTTCGGTCC
TCCGATCGTTGTCAGAAGTAAGTTGGCCGCAGTGTTATCACTCATGGTTATGGCAGCACTGCATAATTCT
CTTACTGTCATGCCATCCGTAAGATGCTTTTCTGTGACTGGTGAGTACTCAACCAAGTCATTCTGAGAAT
AGTGTATGCGGCGACCGAGTTGCTCTTGCCCGGCGTCAATACGGGATAATACCGCGCCACATAGCAGAAC
TTTAAAAGTGCTCATCATTGGAAAACGTTCTTCGGGGCGAAAACTCTCAAGGATCTTACCGCTGTTGAGA
TCCAGTTCGATGTAACCCACTCGTGCACCCAACTGATCTTCAGCATCTTTTACTTTCACCAGCGTTTCTG
GGTGAGCAAAAACAGGAAGGCAAAATGCCGCAAAAAAGGGAATAAGGGCGACACGGAAATGTTGAATACT
CATACTCTTCCTTTTTCAATATTATTGAAGCATTTATCAGGGTTATTGTCTCATGAGCGGATACATATTT
GAATGTATTTAGAAAAATAAACAAATAGGGGTTCCGCGCACATTTCCCCGAAAAGTGCCACCTGACGTCG
ACGGATCGGGAGATCTCCCGATCCCCTATGGTGCACTCTCAGTACAATCTGCTCTGATGCCGCATAGTTA
AGCCAGTATCTGCTCCCTGCTTGTGTGTTGGAGGTCGCTGAGTAGTGCGCGAGCAAAATTTAAGCTACAA
CAAGGCAAGGCTTGACCGACAATTGCATGAAGAATCTGCTTAGGGTTAGGCGTTTTGCGCTGCTTCGCGA
TGTACGGGCCAGATATACGCGTTGACATTGATTATTGACTAGTTATTAATAGTAATCAATTACGGGGTCA
TTAGTTCATAGCCCATATATGGAGTTCCGCGTTACATAACTTACGGTAAATGGCCCGCCTGGCTGACCGC
CCAACGACCCCCGCCCATTGACGTCAATAATGACGTATGTTCCCATAGTAACGCCAATAGGGACTTTCCA
TTGACGTCAATGGGTGGAGTATTTACGGTAAACTGCCCACTTGGCAGTACATCAAGTGTATCATATGCCA
AGTACGCCCCCTATTGACGTCAATGACGGTAAATGGCCCGCCTGGCATTATGCCCAGTACATGACCTTAT
GGGACTTTCCTACTTGGCAGTACATCTACGTATTAGTCATCGCTATTACCATGGTGATGCGGTTTTGGCA
GTACATCAATGGGCGTGGATAGCGGTTTGACTCACGGGGATTTCCAAGTCTCCACCCCATTGACGTCAAT
GGGAGTTTGTTTTGGCACCAAAATCAACGGGACTTTCCAAAATGTCGTAACAACTCCGCCCCATTGACGC
AAATGGGCGGTAGGCGTGTACGGTGGGAGGTCTATATAAGCAGAGCTCTCTGGCTAACTAGAGAACCCAC
TGCTTACTGGCTTATCGAAATTAATACGACTCACTATAGGGAGACCCAAGCTTGGTACCGAGCTCGGATC
CACTAGTAACGGCCGCCAGTGTGCTGGAATTCATGGAGCCCCCGGACGCACCGGCCCAGGCGCGCGGGGC
CCCGCGGCTGCTGTTGCTCGCAGTCCTGCTGGCGGCGCACCCAGATGCCCAGGCGGAGGTGCGCTTGTCT
GTACCCCCGCTGGTGGAGGTGATGCGAGGAAAGTCTGTCATTCTGGACTGCACCCCTACGGGAACCCACG
ACCATTATATGCTGGAATGGTTCCTTACCGACCGCTCGGGAGCTCGCCCCCGCCTAGCCTCGGCTGAGAT
GCAGGGCTCTGAGCTCCAGGTCACAATGCACGACACCCGGGGCCGCAGTCCCCCATACCAGCTGGACTCC
CAGGGGCGCCTGGTGCTGGCTGAGGCCCAGGTGGGCGACGAGCGAGACTACGTGTGCGTGGTGAGGGCAG
GGGCGGCAGGCACTGCTGAGGCCACTGCGCGGCTCAACGTGTTTGCAAAGCCAGAGGCCACTGAGGTCTC
CCCCAACAAAGGGACACTGTCTGTGATGGAGGACTCTGCCCAGGAGATCGCCACCTGCAACAGCCGGAAC
GGGAACCCGGCCCCCAAGATCACGTGGTATCGCAACGGGCAGCGCCTGGAGGTGCCCGTAGAGATGAACC
CAGAGGGCTACATGACCAGCCGCACGGTCCGGGAGGCCTCGGGCCTGCTCTCCCTCACCAGCACCCTCTA
CCTGCGGCTCCGCAAGGATGACCGAGACGCCAGCTTCCACTGCGCCGCCCACTACAGCCTGCCCGAGGGC
CGCCACGGCCGCCTGGACAGCCCCACCTTCCACCTCACCCTGCACTATCCCACGGAGCACGTGCAGTTCT
GGGTGGGCAGCCCGTCCACCCCAGCAGGCTGGGTACGCGAGGGTGACACTGTCCAGCTGCTCTGCCGGGG
GGACGGCAGCCCCAGCCCGGAGTATACGCTTTTCCGCCTTCAGGATGAGCAGGAGGAAGTGCTGAATGTG
AATCTCGAGGGGAACTTGACCCTGGAGGGAGTGACCCGGGGCCAGAGCGGGACCTATGGCTGCAGAGTGG
AGGATTACGACGCGGCAGATGACGTGCAGCTCTCCAAGACGCTGGAGCTGCGCGTGGCCTATCTGGACCC
ACAGGAACTACTGGTGAACTATGTGTCTGACGTCCGAGTGAGTCCCGCAGCCCCTGAGAGACAGGAAGGC
AGCAGCCTCACCCTGACCTGTGAGGCAGAGAGTAGCCAGGACCTCGAGTTCCAGTGGCTGAGAGAAGAGA
CAGGCCAGGTGCTGGAAAGGGGGCCTGTGCTTCAGTTGCATGACCTGAAACGGGAGGCAGGAGGCGGCTA
TCGCTGCGTGGCGTCTGTGCCCAGCATACCCGGCCTGAACCGCACACAGCTGGTCAACGTGGCCATTTTT
GGCCCCCCTTGGATGGCATTCAAGGAGAGGAAGGTGTGGGTGAAAGAGAATATGGTGTTGAATCTGTCTT
GTGAAGCGTCAGGGCACCCCCGGCCCACCATCTCCTGGAACGTCAACGGCACGGCAAGTGAACAAGACCA
AGATCCACAGCGAGTCCTGAGCACCCTGAATGTCCTCGTGACCCCGGAGCTGTTGGAGACAGGTGTTGAA
TGCACGGCCTCCAACGACCTGGGCAAAAACACCAGCATCCTCTTCCTGGAGCTGGTCAATTTAACCACCC
TCACACCAGACTCCAACACAACCACTGGCCTCAGCACTTCCACTGCCAGTCCTCATACCAGAGCCAACAG
CACCTCCACAGAGAGAAAGCTGCCGGAGCCGGAGAGCCGGGGCGTGGTCATCGTGGCTGTGATTGTGTGC
ATCCTGGTCCTGGCGGTGCTGGGCGCTGTCCTCTATTTCCTCTATAAGAAGGGCAAGCTGCCGTGCAGGC
GCTCAGGGAAGCAGGAGATCACGCTGCCCCCGTCTCGTAAGAGCGAACTTGTAGTTGAAGTTAAGTCAGA
TAAGCTCCCAGAAGAGATGGGCCTCCTGCAGGGCAGCAGCGGTGACAAGAGGGCTCCGGGAGACCAGGGA
GAGAAATACATCGATCTGAGGCATACGCGTACGCGGCCGCTCGAGCAGAAACTCATCTCAGAAGAGGATC
TGGCAGCAAATGATATCCTGGATTACAAGGATGACGACGATAAGGTTTAAACTCGAGCATGCATCTAGAG
GGCCCTATTCTATAGTGTCACCTAAATGCTAGAGCTCGCTGATCAGCCTCGACTGTGCCTTCTAGTTGCC
AGCCATCTGTTGTTTGCCCCTCCCCCGTGCCTTCCTTGACCCTGGAAGGTGCCACTCCCACTGTCCTTTC
CTAATAAAATGAGGAAATTGCATCGCATTGTCTGAGTAGGTGTCATTCTATTCTGGGGGGTGGGGTGGGG
CAGGACAGCAAGGGGGAGGATTGGGAAGACAATAGCAGGCATGCTGGGGATGCGGTGGGCTCTATGGCTT
CTGAGGCGGAAAGAACCAGCTGGGGCTCTAGGGGGTATCCCC
[124 nt withheld, positions 7113-7236]
C
[91 nt withheld, positions 7238-7328]
A
[49 nt withheld, positions 7330-7378]
CCTTTGACGTTGGAGTCCACGTTCTTT
[37 nt withheld, positions 7406-7442]
ACCCTATCTCGGTCTATTCTTTTGATTTATAAGGGATTTTGCCGATTTCGGCCTATTGGTTAAAAAATGA
GCTGATTTAACAAAAATTTAACGCG
